>Addgene plasmid #74122 | pJKW 0633 | depositor full sequence | sequence record 142571 | T7, T7-term insect sequencing. In silico otherwise
AAAACGCCAGCAACGCGGCCTTTTTACGGTTCCTGGCCTTTTGCTGGCCTTTTGCTCACATGTTCTTTCC
TGCGTTATCCCCTGATTCTGTGGATAACCGTATTACCGCCTTTGAGTGAGCTGATACCGCTCGCCGCAGC
CGAACGACCGAGCGCAGCGAGTCAGTGAGCGAGGAAGCGGAAGAGCGCCTGATGCGGTATTTTCTCCTTA
CGCATCTGTGCGGTATTTCACACCGCATATATGGTGCACTCTCAGTACAATCTGCTCTGATGCCGCATAG
TTAAGCCAGTATACACTCCGCTATCGCTACGTGACTGGGTCATGGCTGCGCCCCGACACCCGCCAACACC
CGCTGACGCGCCCTGACGGGCTTGTCTGCTCCCGGCATCCGCTTACAGACAAGCTGTGACCGTCTCCGGG
AGCTGCATGTGTCAGAGGTTTTCACCGTCATCACCGAAACGCGCGAGGCAGCTGCGGTAAAGCTCATCAG
CGTGGTCGTGAAGCGATTCACAGATGTCTGCCTGTTCATCCGCGTCCAGCTCGTTGAGTTTCTCCAGAAG
CGTTAATGTCTGGCTTCTGATAAAGCGGGCCATGTTAAGGGCGGTTTTTTCCTGTTTGGTCACTGATGCC
TCCGTGTAAGGGGGATTTCTGTTCATGGGGGTAATGATACCGATGAAACGAGAGAGGATGCTCACGATAC
GGGTTACTGATGATGAACATGCCCGGTTACTGGAACGTTGTGAGGGTAAACAACTGGCGGTATGGATGCG
GCGGGACCAGAGAAAAATCACTCAGGGTCAATGCCAGCGCTTCGTTAATACAGATGTAGGTGTTCCACAG
GGTAGCCAGCAGCATCCTGCGATGCAGATCCGGAACATAATGGTGCAGGGCGCTGACTTCCGCGTTTCCA
GACTTTACGAAACACGGAAACCGAAGACCATTCATGTTGTTGCTCAGGTCGCAGACGTTTTGCAGCAGCA
GTCGCTTCACGTTCGCTCGCGTATCGGTGATTCATTCTGCTAACCAGTAAGGCAACCCCGCCAGCCTAGC
CGGGTCCTCAACGACAGGAGCACGATCATGCGCACCCGTGGGGCCGCCATGCCGGCGATAATGGCCTGCT
TCTCGCCGAAACGTTTGGTGGCGGGACCAGTGACGAAGGCTTGAGCGAGGGCGTGCAAGATTCCGAATAC
CGCAAGCGACAGGCCGATCATCGTCGCGCTCCAGCGAAAGCGGTCCTCGCCGAAAATGACCCAGAGCGCT
GCCGGCACCTGTCCTACGAGTTGCATGATAAAGAAGACAGTCATAAGTGCGGCGACGATAGTCATGCCCC
GCGCCCACCGGAAGGAGCTGACTGGGTTGAAGGCTCTCAAGGGCATCGGTCGAGATCCCGGTGCCTAATG
AGTGAGCTAACTTACATTAATTGCGTTGCGCTCACTGCCCGCTTTCCAGTCGGGAAACCTGTCGTGCCAG
CTGCATTAATGAATCGGCCAACGCGCGGGGAGAGGCGGTTTGCGTATTGGGCGCCAGGGTGGTTTTTCTT
TTCACCAGTGAGACGGGCAACAGCTGATTGCCCTTCACCGCCTGGCCCTGAGAGAGTTGCAGCAAGCGGT
CCACGCTGGTTTGCCCCAGCAGGCGAAAATCCTGTTTGATGGTGGTTAACGGCGGGATATAACATGAGCT
GTCTTCGGTATCGTCGTATCCCACTACCGAGATATCCGCACCAACGCGCAGCCCGGACTCGGTAATGGCG
CGCATTGCGCCCAGCGCCATCTGATCGTTGGCAACCAGCATCGCAGTGGGAACGATGCCCTCATTCAGCA
TTTGCATGGTTTGTTGAAAACCGGACATGGCACTCCAGTCGCCTTCCCGTTCCGCTATCGGCTGAATTTG
ATTGCGAGTGAGATATTTATGCCAGCCAGCCAGACGCAGACGCGCCGAGACAGAACTTAATGGGCCCGCT
AACAGCGCGATTTGCTGGTGACCCAATGCGACCAGATGCTCCACGCCCAGTCGCGTACCGTCTTCATGGG
AGAAAATAATACTGTTGATGGGTGTCTGGTCAGAGACATCAAGAAATAACGCCGGAACATTAGTGCAGGC
AGCTTCCACAGCAATGGCATCCTGGTCATCCAGCGGATAGTTAATGATCAGCCCACTGACGCGTTGCGCG
AGAAGATTGTGCACCGCCGCTTTACAGGCTTCGACGCCGCTTCGTTCTACCATCGACACCACCACGCTGG
CACCCAGTTGATCGGCGCGAGATTTAATCGCCGCGACAATTTGCGACGGCGCGTGCAGGGCCAGACTGGA
GGTGGCAACGCCAATCAGCAACGACTGTTTGCCCGCCAGTTGTTGTGCCACGCGGTTGGGAATGTAATTC
AGCTCCGCCATCGCCGCTTCCACTTTTTCCCGCGTTTTCGCAGAAACGTGGCTGGCCTGGTTCACCACGC
GGGAAACGGTCTGATAAGAGACACCGGCATACTCTGCGACATCGTATAACGTTACTGGTTTCACATTCAC
CACCCTGAATTGACTCTCTTCCGGGCGCTATCATGCCATACCGCGAAAGGTTTTGCGCCATTCGATGGTG
TCCGGGATCTCGACGCTCTCCCTTATGCGACTCCTGCATTAGGAAGCAGCCCAGTAGTAGGTTGAGGCCG
TTGAGCACCGCCGCCGCAAGGAATGGTGCATGCAAGGAGATGGCGCCCAACAGTCCCCCGGCCACGGGGC
CTGCCACCATACCCACGCCGAAACAAGCGCTCATGAGCCCGAAGTGGCGAGCCCGATCTTCCCCATCGGT
GATGTCGGCGATATAGGCGCCAGCAACCGCACCTGTGGCGCCGGTGATGCCGGCCACGATGCGTCCGGCG
TAGAGGATCGAGATCTCGATCCCGCGAAATTAATACGACTCACTATAGGGGAATTGTGAGCGGATAACAA
TTCCCCTCTAGAAATAATTTTGTTTAACTTTAAGAAGGAGATATACCATGAAACACCACCACCACCACCA
CCACCACGGTGGTGAAAACTTGTACTTCCAGGCCCATGGCATGGAAGAAAATAACTATCTCCCTTATTTG
TGTGAAAAAACCGCAAGGAGTCTTTGCGCCAAAATCAAACCGTTTGAAGTTAAAAATGACGACATTTTTG
TAATTGGAGCGACAAGATCGGGTACCATGTGGGTGCAGGAAATGGTTTGGTTGATTGCAAATGATTTGGA
TTATGAGAAAGCTAAAGAGGGGGCGTACTATTGGGTTCCACTTCTGGAATATAGTGTTTATTTGTGCAGC
AAACCGGGCTCTCAGTCTTATCATATGCAAGAGCGGTACGAGCCTAATTCAATAGAGTTTTGTAAAAACT
TAAAAAGTCCACGCATAATTAAAACGCATTTACCAGAAGAATATCTACCACGGCAACTGTTTGATAAAGA
AAAGGAAACTAAGATTATTTACATTGCACGCAACCCCAAGGATGTCTGCTTGTCAGGATATCATTTTAAA
AGAATTGTTATGAAGTGCGAATTTGAATCCCTGGAGAGCTATGCCGAAGTTTTCATGTCGGATTCATTTC
CCAAAGGAGATTATTGGAAGAATGTGCTGTACTTTTGGAACCGTCGCCACGAGGATAATATTTTGTTTAT
TACGTACGAAGAAATGAAGAAAGATTTGAGGGCGGTTATGCGGAAAGTGGCCGAATTTCTTGGCAAAGTT
TTGACGATCGAACAGGAGGAGGAGTTGCAAAGATACCTGGACTTTGGGTCGTTCAAAAACAACAATGCCC
TCAATCAAATTGACTTTTTTAATGCAGATGCATATTTAAGACGAGGGGTAGTTGGAGGATACAAAACGGA
AATGTCCAATGAATTGATCGATAAGTTTGATAGTTGGAGCAAGGAATGTCTTAAACATTCTGATTATAAA
TTATAACCATGGCGGATCCGAATTCGAGCTCCGTCGACAAGCTTGCGGCCGCACTCGAGCACCACCACCA
CCACCACTGAGATCCGGCTGCTAACAAAGCCCGAAAGGAAGCTGAGTTGGCTGCTGCCACCGCTGAGCAA
TAACTAGCATAACCCCTTGGGGCCTCTAAACGGGTCTTGAGGGGTTTTTTGCTGAAAGGAGGAACTATAT
CCGGATTGGCGAATGGG
[124 nt withheld, positions 4148-4271]
C
[91 nt withheld, positions 4273-4363]
A
[49 nt withheld, positions 4365-4413]
CCTTTGACGTTGGAGTCCACGTTCTTT
[37 nt withheld, positions 4441-4477]
ACCCTATCTCGGTCTATTCTTTTGATTTATAAGGGATTTTGCCGATTTCGGCCTATTGGTTAAAAAATGA
GCTGATTTAACAAAAATTTAACGCGAATTTTAACAAAATATTAACGTTTACAATTTCAGGTGGCACTTTT
CGGGGAAATGTGCGCGGAACCCCTATTTGTTTATTTTTCTAAATACATTCAAATATGTATCCGCTCATGA
ATTAATTCTTAGAAAAACTCATCGAGCATCAAATGAAACTGCAATTTATTCATATCAGGATTATCAATAC
CATATTTTTGAAAAAGCCGTTTCTGTAATGAAGGAGAAAACTCACCGAGGCAGTTCCATAGGATGGCAAG
ATCCTGGTATCGGTCTGCGATTCCGACTCGTCCAACATCAATACAACCTATTAATTTCCCCTCGTCAAAA
ATAAGGTTATCAAGTGAGAAATCACCATGAGTGACGACTGAATCCGGTGAGAATGGCAAAAGTTTATGCA
TTTCTTTCCAGACTTGTTCAACAGGCCAGCCATTACGCTCGTCATCAAAATCACTCGCATCAACCAAACC
GTTATTCATTCGTGATTGCGCCTGAGCGAGACGAAATACGCGATCGCTGTTAAAAGGACAATTACAAACA
GGAATCGAATGCAACCGGCGCAGGAACACTGCCAGCGCATCAACAATATTTTCACCTGAATCAGGATATT
CTTCTAATACCTGGAATGCTGTTTTCCCGGGGATCGCAGTGGTGAGTAACCATGCATCATCAGGAGTACG
GATAAAATGCTTGATGGTCGGAAGAGGCATAAATTCCGTCAGCCAGTTTAGTCTGACCATCTCATCTGTA
ACATCATTGGCAACGCTACCTTTGCCATGTTTCAGAAACAACTCTGGCGCATCGGGCTTCCCATACAATC
GATAGATTGTCGCACCTGATTGCCCGACATTATCGCGAGCCCATTTATACCCATATAAATCAGCATCCAT
GTTGGAATTTAATCGCGGCCTAGAGCAAGACGTTTCCCGTTGAATATGGCTCATAACACCCCTTGTATTA
CTGTTTATGTAAGCAGACAGTTTTATTGTTCATGACCAAAATCCCTTAACGTGAGTTTTCGTTCCACTGA
GCGTCAGACCCCGTAGAAAAGATCAAAGGATCTTCTTGAGATCCTTTTTTTCTGCGCGTAATCTGCTGCT
TGCAAACAAAAAAACCACCGCTACCAGCGGTGGTTTGTTTGCCGGATCAAGAGCTACCAACTCTTTTTCC
GAAGGTAACTGGCTTCAGCAGAGCGCAGATACCAAATACTGTCCTTCTAGTGTAGCCGTAGTTAGGCCAC
CACTTCAAGAACTCTGTAGCACCGCCTACATACCTCGCTCTGCTAATCCTGTTACCAGTGGCTGCTGCCA
GTGGCGATAAGTCGTGTCTTACCGGGTTGGACTCAAGACGATAGTTACCGGATAAGGCGCAGCGGTCGGG
CTGAACGGGGGGTTCGTGCACACAGCCCAGCTTGGAGCGAACGACCTACACCGAACTGAGATACCTACAG
CGTGAGCTATGAGAAAGCGCCACGCTTCCCGAAGGGAGAAAGGCGGACAGGTATCCGGTAAGCGGCAGGG
TCGGAACAGGAGAGCGCACGAGGGAGCTTCCAGGGGGAAACGCCTGGTATCTTTATAGTCCTGTCGGGTT
TCGCCACCTCTGACTTGAGCGTCGATTTTTGTGATGCTCGTCAGGGGGGCGGAGCCTATGGA
Features (pLannotate 1.2.2; 20 found; start..end, strand, type, name):
     50..183     +  rep_origin     RSF ori (fragment): Plasmids containing the RSF 1030 origin of replication can be propagated in E. coli cells that contain additional plasmids with compatible origins.
    188..330     -  misc_feature   bom: basis of mobility region from pBR322
    432..623     -  CDS            rop: Rop protein, which maintains plasmids at low copy number; rop
    640..1020    +  CDS            YPB1_ECOLX: Protein predicted: Swiss-Prot protein existence level 4. From Escherichia coli.
   1092..1383    -  CDS            TcR (fragment): tetracycline efflux protein; tet; confers resistance to tetracycline
   1398..1419    -  protein_bind   CAP binding site: CAP binding activates transcription in the presence of cAMP. E. coli catabolite activator protein
   1432..2514    -  CDS            lacI: lac repressor; lacI; The lac repressor binds to the lac operator to inhibit transcription in E. coli. This inhibition can be relieved by adding lactose or isopropyl-β-D-thiogalactopyranoside (IPTG).
   2515..2592    -  promoter       lacI promoter: lacI
   2600..2879    -  CDS            TcR (fragment): tetracycline efflux protein; tet; confers resistance to tetracycline
   2901..2919    +  promoter       T7 promoter: promoter for bacteriophage T7 RNA polymerase
   2920..2944    +  protein_bind   lac operator: The lac repressor binds to the lac operator to inhibit transcription in E. coli. This inhibition can be relieved by adding lactose or isopropyl-β-D-thiogalactopyranoside (IPTG). lac repressor encoded by lacI
   2959..2981    +  RBS            RBS: efficient ribosome binding site from bacteriophage T7 gene 10 (Olins and Rangwala, 1989)
   2994..3017    +  CDS            9xHis (fragment): 9xHis affinity tag
   3980..3997    +  CDS            9xHis (fragment): 9xHis affinity tag
   4007..4056    +  CDS            SET1 (fragment): solubility-enhancement tag derived from T7 phage gene 10B
   4064..4111    +  terminator     T7 terminator: transcription terminator for bacteriophage T7 RNA polymerase
   4148..4603    +  rep_origin     f1 ori (sequence partly withheld): f1 bacteriophage origin of replication; arrow indicates direction of (+) strand synthesis
   4630..4687    +  promoter       AmpR promoter (fragment): bla
   4696..5511    -  CDS            KanR: aminoglycoside phosphotransferase; aph(3')-Ia; confers resistance to kanamycin in bacteria or G418 (Geneticin®) in eukaryotes
   5633..2       +  rep_origin     ori (across the origin): high-copy-number ColE1/pMB1/pBR322/pUC origin of replication
