[The description below was written by a language model from this plasmid's Addgene catalogue record and pLannotate feature annotations shown in this document.]
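Description:
pJKW 0633 is a bacterial expression plasmid built on pHis8-4, a lab-made pET-style backbone, for producing the firefly (Photinus pyralis) sulfotransferase ST2 in E. coli. It is selected with kanamycin through an aminoglycoside phosphotransferase (KanR) gene. It replicates from a ColE1/pBR322-type origin accompanied by the bom region and the rop gene, which is consistent with the low copy number listed in the catalogue. An f1 origin is also present. Short annotated fragments of a tetracycline resistance gene and an AmpR promoter appear to be backbone remnants rather than functional markers.

The 876 bp ST2 coding sequence was inserted by Gibson cloning downstream of a T7 promoter with an adjacent lac operator and the phage T7 gene 10 ribosome binding site, and it is followed by a T7 terminator. A plasmid-borne lacI gene supplies repressor, so expression is kept off until induced with IPTG in a host that provides T7 RNA polymerase. The backbone adds an N-terminal 8xHis tag followed by a TEV protease site, allowing metal-affinity purification and later removal of the tag. The annotation also detects a second short His-tag-like stretch downstream of the insert, and the record does not say whether this is translated.

The plasmid comes from a study of luciferin sulfotransferase activity in fireflies. The depositor notes that the protein expresses robustly in E. coli but shows minimal activity for desulfonation of p-nitrophenolsulfate with PAP. The catalogue gives a total size of 6456 bp, whereas the annotated sequence record is 6219 nt. That record is described as sequence-verified only across the insert region and assembled in silico elsewhere.
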