Addgene plasmid #74122: pJKW 0633
Purpose: Photinus pyralis sulfotransferase ST2 - pHis8-4
Depositing lab: Jing-Ke Weng. Depositing organization: Massachusetts Institute of Technology. Publication: Sulfoluciferin is biosynthesized by a specialized luciferin sulfotransferase in fireflies. Fallon TR, Li FS, Vicent MA, Weng JK. Biochemistry. 2016 May 26. 10.1021/acs.biochem.6b00402 PubMed 27227579.
Backbone
  Vector backbone: pHis8-4
  Backbone manufacturer: Produced in Jing-Ke Weng lab
  Backbone size w/o insert (bp): 5350
  Total vector size (bp): 6456
  Vector type: Bacterial Expression
Growth in bacteria
  Bacterial resistance: Kanamycin, 50 μg/mL
  Growth temperature: 37°C
  Growth strain: DH5alpha
  Copy number: Low Copy
Gene/Insert
  Gene/Insert name: Photinus pyralis sulfotransferase 2 (alt name: ST2)
  Insert size (bp): 876
  GenBank ID: KX097999
  Promoter: T7
  Tag / fusion protein: 8x-His, TEV protease site (ENLYFQ) (N terminal on backbone)
  Cloning method: Gibson Cloning
  Sequencing primers: 5′ T7; 3′ T7-term
Terms and licenses: Academic/Nonprofit Terms; Industry Terms: Not Available to Industry
Depositor comments: Expresses robustly in E.coli. Minimal activity for desulfonation of p-nitrophenolsulfate with PAP
How to cite: pJKW 0633 was a gift from Jing-Ke Weng (Addgene plasmid # 74122 ; http://n2t.net/addgene:74122 ; RRID:Addgene_74122)
