>Addgene plasmid #74122 | pJKW 0633 | addgene partial sequence | sequence record 148158 | F1ori-R 5'-AGGGAAGAAAGCGAAAGGAG-3'
[71 nt withheld, positions 1-71]
CCCATTCGCCAATCCGGATATAGTTCCTCCTTTCAGCAAAAAACCCCTCAAGACCCGTTTAGAGGCCCCA
AGGGGTTATGCTAGTTATTGCTCAGCGGTGGCAGCAGCCAACTCAGCTTCCTTTCGGGCTTTGTTAGCAG
CCGGATCTCAGTGGTGGTGGTGGTGGTGCTCGAGTGCGGCCGCAAGCTTGTCGACGGAGCTCGAATTCGG
ATCCGCCATGGTTATAATTTATAATCAGAATGTTTAAGACATTCCTTGCTCCAACTATCAAACTTATCGA
TCAATTCATTGGACATTTCCGTTTTGTATCCTCCAACTACCCCTCGTCTTAAATATGCATCTGCATTAAA
AAAGTCAATTTGATTGAGGGCATTGTTGTTTTTGAACGACCCAAAGTCCAGGTATCTTTGCAACTCCTCC
TCCTGTTCGATCGTCAAAACTTTGCCAAGAAATTCGGCCACTTTCCGCATAACCGCCCTCAAATCTTTCT
TCATTTCTTCGTACGTAATAAACAAAATATTATCCTCGTGGCGACGGTTCCAAAAGTACAGCACATTCTT
CCAATAATCTCCTTTGGGAAATGAATCCGACATGAAAACTTCGGCATAGCTCTCCAGGGATTCAAATTCG
CACTTCATAACAATTCTTTTAAAATGATATCCTGACAAGCAGACATCCTTGGGGTTGCGTGCAATGTAAA
TAATCTTAGTTTCCTTTTCTTTATCAAACAGTTGCCGTGGTAGATATTCTTCTGGTAAATGCGTTTTAAT
TATGCGTGGACTTTTTAAGTTTTTACAAAACTCTATTGAATTAGGCTCGTACCGCTCTTGCATATGATAA
GACTGAGAGCCCGGTTTGCTGCACAAATAAACACTATATTCCAGAAGTGGAACCCAATAGTACGCCCCCT
CTTTAGCTTTCTCATAATCCAAATCATTTGCAATCAACCAAACCATTTCCTGCACCCACATGGTACCCGA
TCTTGTCGCTCCAATTACAAAA
