>Addgene plasmid #74122 | pJKW 0633 | addgene partial sequence | sequence record 148159 | LacI-R 5'-GGCATACTCTGCGACATCGT-3'
TTCACCACCCTGAATTGACTCTCTTCCGGGCGCTATCATGCCATACCGCGAAAGGTTTTGCGCCATTCGA
TGGTGTCCGGGATCTCGACGCTCTCCCTTATGCGACTCCTGCATTAGGAAGCAGCCCAGTAGTAGGTTGA
GGCCGTTGAGCACCGCCGCCGCAAGGAATGGTGCATGCAAGGAGATGGCGCCCAACAGTCCCCCGGCCAC
GGGGCCTGCCACCATACCCACGCCGAAACAAGCGCTCATGAGCCCGAAGTGGCGAGCCCGATCTTCCCCA
TCGGTGATGTCGGCGATATAGGCGCCAGCAACCGCACCTGTGGCGCCGGTGATGCCGGCCACGATGCGTC
CGGCGTAGAGGATCGAGATCTCGATCCCGCGAAATTAATACGACTCACTATAGGGGAATTGTGAGCGGAT
AACAATTCCCCTCTAGAAATAATTTTGTTTAACTTTAAGAAGGAGATATACCATGAAACACCACCACCAC
CACCACCACCACGGTGGTGAAAACTTGTACTTCCAGGCCCATGGCATGGAAGAAAATAACTATCTCCCTT
ATTTGTGTGAAAAAACCGCAAGGAGTCTTTGCGCCAAAATCAAACCGTTTGAAGTTAAAAATGACGACAT
TTTTGTAATTGGAGCGACAAGATCGGGTACCATGTGGGTGCAGGAAATGGTTTGGTTGATTGCAAATGAT
TTGGATTATGAGAAAGCTAAAGAGGGGGCGTACTATTGGGTTCCACTTCTGGAATATAGTGTTTATTTGT
GCAGCAAACCGGGCTCTCAGTCTTATCATATGCAAGAGCGGTACGAGCCTAATTCAATAGAGTTTTGTAA
AAACTTAAAAAGTCCACGCATAATTAAAACGCATTTACCAGAAGAATATCTACCACGGCAACTGTTTGAT
AAAGAAAAGGAAACTAAGATTATTTACATTGCACGCAACCCCAAGGATGTCTGCTTGTCAGGATATCATT
TTAAAAGAATTGTTATGAAGTGCGAATTTGAATCCCTGGAGAGCTATGCCGAAGTTTTCATGTCGGATTC
ATTTCCCAAAGGAGATTATTGGAAGAATGTGCTGTACTTTT
